>Addgene plasmid #248149 | pLVX-EF1_-EGFR-FCRL3-93aa-Chimera-puro | addgene full sequence | sequence record 495275 | Addgene NGS Result
CACTAGCCCCAATGGAGCTGGAGCCAATGTACAGCAATGTAAATCCTGGAGATAGCAACCCGATTTATTC
CCAGATCTGGAGCATCCAGCATACAAAAGAAAACTCAGCTAATTGTCCAATGATGCATCAAGAGCATGAG
GAATAGGCGGCCGCGGATCCCGCCCCTCTCCCTCCCCCCCCCCTAACGTTACTGGCCGAAGCCGCTTGGA
ATAAGGCCGGTGTGCGTTTGTCTATATGTTATTTTCCACCATATTGCCGTCTTTTGGCAATGTGAGGGCC
CGGAAACCTGGCCCTGTCTTCTTGACGAGCATTCCTAGGGGTCTTTCCCCTCTCGCCAAAGGAATGCAAG
GTCTGTTGAATGTCGTGAAGGAAGCAGTTCCTCTGGAAGCTTCTTGAAGACAAACAACGTCTGTAGCGAC
CCTTTGCAGGCAGCGGAACCCCCCACCTGGCGACAGGTGCCTCTGCGGCCAAAAGCCACGTGTATAAGAT
ACACCTGCAAAGGCGGCACAACCCCAGTGCCACGTTGTGAGTTGGATAGTTGTGGAAAGAGTCAAATGGC
TCACCTCAAGCGTATTCAACAAGGGGCTGAAGGATGCCCAGAAGGTACCCCATTGTATGGGATCTGATCT
GGGGCCTCGGTGCACATGCTTTACATGTGTTTAGTCGAGGTTAAAAAACGTCTAGGCCCCCCGAACCACG
GGGACGTGGTTTTCCTTTGAAAAACACGATGATAAGCTTAGCATGACCGAGTACAAGCCCACGGTGCGCC
TCGCCACCCGCGACGACGTCCCCCGGGCCGTACGCACCCTCGCCGCCGCGTTCGCCGACTACCCCGCCAC
GCGCCACACCGTCGACCCGGACCGCCACATCGAGCGGGTCACCGAGCTGCAAGAACTCTTCCTCACGCGC
GTCGGGCTCGACATCGGCAAGGTGTGGGTCGCGGACGACGGCGCCGCGGTGGCGGTCTGGACCACGCCGG
AGAGCGTCGAAGCGGGGGCGGTGTTCGCCGAGATCGGCCCGCGCATGGCCGAGTTGAGCGGTTCCCGGCT
GGCCGCGCAGCAACAGATGGAAGGCCTCCTGGCGCCGCACCGGCCCAAGGAGCCCGCGTGGTTCCTGGCC
ACCGTCGGCGTCTCGCCCGACCACCAGGGCAAGGGTCTGGGCAGCGCCGTCGTGCTCCCCGGAGTGGAGG
CGGCCGAGCGCGCCGGGGTGCCCGCCTTCCTGGAGACCTCCGCGCCCCGCAACCTCCCCTTCTACGAGCG
GCTCGGCTTCACCGTCACCGCCGACGTCGAGGTGCCCGAAGGACCGCGCACCTGGTGCATGACCCGCAAG
CCCGGTGCCTGAGCGATCGCTCTGGAACAATCAACCTCTGGATTACAAAATTTGTGAAAGATTGACTGGT
ATTCTTAACTATGTTGCTCCTTTTACGCTATGTGGATACGCTGCTTTAATGCCTTTGTATCATGCTATTG
CTTCCCGTATGGCTTTCATTTTCTCCTCCTTGTATAAATCCTGGTTGCTGTCTCTTTATGAGGAGTTGTG
GCCCGTTGTCAGGCAACGTGGCGTGGTGTGCACTGTGTTTGCTGACGCAACCCCCACTGGTTGGGGCATT
GCCACCACCTGTCAGCTCCTTTCCGGGACTTTCGCTTTCCCCCTCCCTATTGCCACGGCGGAACTCATCG
CCGCCTGCCTTGCCCGCTGCTGGACAGGGGCTCGGCTGTTGGGCACTGACAATTCCGTGGTGTTGTCGGG
GAAGCTGACGTCCTTTCCATGGCTGCTCGCCTGTGTTGCCACCTGGATTCTGCGCGGGACGTCCTTCTGC
TACGTCCCTTCGGCCCTCAATCCAGCGGACCTTCCTTCCCGCGGCCTGCTGCCGGCTCTGCGGCCTCTTC
CGCGTCTTCGCCTTCGCCCTCAGACGAGTCGGATCTCCCTTTGGGCCGCCTCCCCGCCTGGAATTAATTC
TGCAGTCGAGACCTAGAAAAACATGGAGCAATCACAAGTAGCAATACAGCAGCTACCAATGCTGATTGTG
CCTGGCTAGAAGCACAAGAGGAGGAGGAGGTGGGTTTTCCAGTCACACCTCAGGTACCTTTAAGACCAAT
GACTTACAAGGCAGCTGTAGATCTTAGCCACTTTTTAAAAGAAAAGAGGGGACTGGAAGGGCTAATTCAC
TCCCAACGAAGACAAGATATCCTTGATCTGTGGATCTACCACACACAAGGCTACTTCCCTGATTAGCAGA
ACTACACACCAGGGCCAGGGGTCAGATATCCACTGACCTTTGGATGGTGCTACAAGCTAGTACCAGTTGA
GCCAGATAAGGTAGAAGAGGCCAATAAAGGAGAGAACACCAGCTTGTTACACCCTGTGAGCCTGCATGGG
ATGGATGACCCGGAGAGAGAAGTGTTAGAGTGGAGGTTTGACAGCCGCCTAGCATTTCATCACGTGGCCC
GAGAGCTGCATCCGGAGTACTTCAAGAACTGCTGATATCGAGCTTGCTACAAGGGACTTTCCGCTGGGGA
CTTTCCAGGGAGGCGTGGCCTGGGCGGGACTGGGGAGTGGCGAGCCCTCAGATCCTGCATATAAGCAGCT
GCTTTTTGCCTGTACTGGGTCTCTCTGGTTAGACCAGATCTGAGCCTGGGAGCTCTCTGGCTAACTAGGG
AACCCACTGCTTAAGCCTCAATAAAGCTTGCCTTGAGTGCTTCAAGTAGTGTGTGCCCGTCTGTTGTGTG
ACTCTGGTAACTAGAGATCCCTCAGACCCTTTTAGTCAGTGTGGAAAATCTCTAGCAGTAGTAGTTCATG
TCATCTTATTATTCAGTATTTATAACTTGCAAAGAAATGAATATCAGAGAGTGAGAGGCCTTGACATTGC
TAGCGTTTACCGTCGACCTCTAGCTAGAGCTTGGCGTAATCATGGTCATAGCTGTTTCCTGTGTGAAATT
GTTATCCGCTCACAATTCCACACAACATACGAGCCGGAAGCATAAAGTGTAAAGCCTGGGGTGCCTAATG
AGTGAGCTAACTCACATTAATTGCGTTGCGCTCACTGCCCGCTTTCCAGTCGGGAAACCTGTCGTGCCAG
CTGCATTAATGAATCGGCCAACGCGCGGGGAGAGGCGGTTTGCGTATTGGGCGCTCTTCCGCTTCCTCGC
TCACTGACTCGCTGCGCTCGGTCGTTCGGCTGCGGCGAGCGGTATCAGCTCACTCAAAGGCGGTAATACG
GTTATCCACAGAATCAGGGGATAACGCAGGAAAGAACATGTGAGCAAAAGGCCAGCAAAAGGCCAGGAAC
CGTAAAAAGGCCGCGTTGCTGGCGTTTTTCCATAGGCTCCGCCCCCCTGACGAGCATCACAAAAATCGAC
GCTCAAGTCAGAGGTGGCGAAACCCGACAGGACTATAAAGATACCAGGCGTTTCCCCCTGGAAGCTCCCT
CGTGCGCTCTCCTGTTCCGACCCTGCCGCTTACCGGATACCTGTCCGCCTTTCTCCCTTCGGGAAGCGTG
GCGCTTTCTCATAGCTCACGCTGTAGGTATCTCAGTTCGGTGTAGGTCGTTCGCTCCAAGCTGGGCTGTG
TGCACGAACCCCCCGTTCAGCCCGACCGCTGCGCCTTATCCGGTAACTATCGTCTTGAGTCCAACCCGGT
AAGACACGACTTATCGCCACTGGCAGCAGCCACTGGTAACAGGATTAGCAGAGCGAGGTATGTAGGCGGT
GCTACAGAGTTCTTGAAGTGGTGGCCTAACTACGGCTACACTAGAAGAACAGTATTTGGTATCTGCGCTC
TGCTGAAGCCAGTTACCTTCGGAAAAAGAGTTGGTAGCTCTTGATCCGGCAAACAAACCACCGCTGGTAG
CGGTGGTTTTTTTGTTTGCAAGCAGCAGATTACGCGCAGAAAAAAAGGATCTCAAGAAGATCCTTTGATC
TTTTCTACGGGGTCTGACGCTCAGTGGAACGAAAACTCACGTTAAGGGATTTTGGTCATGAGATTATCAA
AAAGGATCTTCACCTAGATCCTTTTAAATTAAAAATGAAGTTTTAAATCAATCTAAAGTATATATGAGTA
AACTTGGTCTGACAGTTACCAATGCTTAATCAGTGAGGCACCTATCTCAGCGATCTGTCTATTTCGTTCA
TCCATAGTTGCCTGACTCCCCGTCGTGTAGATAACTACGATACGGGAGGGCTTACCATCTGGCCCCAGTG
CTGCAATGATACCGCGAGACCCACGCTCACCGGCTCCAGATTTATCAGCAATAAACCAGCCAGCCGGAAG
GGCCGAGCGCAGAAGTGGTCCTGCAACTTTATCCGCCTCCATCCAGTCTATTAATTGTTGCCGGGAAGCT
AGAGTAAGTAGTTCGCCAGTTAATAGTTTGCGCAACGTTGTTGCCATTGCTACAGGCATCGTGGTGTCAC
GCTCGTCGTTTGGTATGGCTTCATTCAGCTCCGGTTCCCAACGATCAAGGCGAGTTACATGATCCCCCAT
GTTGTGCAAAAAAGCGGTTAGCTCCTTCGGTCCTCCGATCGTTGTCAGAAGTAAGTTGGCCGCAGTGTTA
TCACTCATGGTTATGGCAGCACTGCATAATTCTCTTACTGTCATGCCATCCGTAAGATGCTTTTCTGTGA
CTGGTGAGTACTCAACCAAGTCATTCTGAGAATAGTGTATGCGGCGACCGAGTTGCTCTTGCCCGGCGTC
AATACGGGATAATACCGCGCCACATAGCAGAACTTTAAAAGTGCTCATCATTGGAAAACGTTCTTCGGGG
CGAAAACTCTCAAGGATCTTACCGCTGTTGAGATCCAGTTCGATGTAACCCACTCGTGCACCCAACTGAT
CTTCAGCATCTTTTACTTTCACCAGCGTTTCTGGGTGAGCAAAAACAGGAAGGCAAAATGCCGCAAAAAA
GGGAATAAGGGCGACACGGAAATGTTGAATACTCATACTCTTCCTTTTTCAATATTATTGAAGCATTTAT
CAGGGTTATTGTCTCATGAGCGGATACATATTTGAATGTATTTAGAAAAATAAACAAATAGGGGTTCCGC
GCACATTTCCCCGAAAAGTGCCACCTGACGTCGACGGATCGGGAGATCAACTTGTTTATTGCAGCTTATA
ATGGTTACAAATAAAGCAATAGCATCACAAATTTCACAAATAAAGCATTTTTTTCACTGCATTCTAGTTG
TGGTTTGTCCAAACTCATCAATGTATCTTATCATGTCTGGATCAACTGGATAACTCAAGCTAACCAAAAT
CATCCCAAACTTCCCACCCCATACCCTATTACCACTGCCAATTACCTGTGGTTTCATTTACTCTAAACCT
GTGATTCCTCTGAATTATTTTCATTTTAAAGAAATTGTATTTGTTAAATATGTACTACAAACTTAGTAGT
TGGAAGGGCTAATTCACTCCCAAAGAAGACAAGATATCCTTGATCTGTGGATCTACCACACACAAGGCTA
CTTCCCTGATTAGCAGAACTACACACCAGGGCCAGGGGTCAGATATCCACTGACCTTTGGATGGTGCTAC
AAGCTAGTACCAGTTGAGCCAGATAAGGTAGAAGAGGCCAATAAAGGAGAGAACACCAGCTTGTTACACC
CTGTGAGCCTGCATGGGATGGATGACCCGGAGAGAGAAGTGTTAGAGTGGAGGTTTGACAGCCGCCTAGC
ATTTCATCACGTGGCCCGAGAGCTGCATCCGGAGTACTTCAAGAACTGCTGATATCGAGCTTGCTACAAG
GGACTTTCCGCTGGGGACTTTCCAGGGAGGCGTGGCCTGGGCGGGACTGGGGAGTGGCGAGCCCTCAGAT
CCTGCATATAAGCAGCTGCTTTTTGCCTGTACTGGGTCTCTCTGGTTAGACCAGATCTGAGCCTGGGAGC
TCTCTGGCTAACTAGGGAACCCACTGCTTAAGCCTCAATAAAGCTTGCCTTGAGTGCTTCAAGTAGTGTG
TGCCCGTCTGTTGTGTGACTCTGGTAACTAGAGATCCCTCAGACCCTTTTAGTCAGTGTGGAAAATCTCT
AGCAGTGGCGCCCGAACAGGGACTTGAAAGCGAAAGGGAAACCAGAGGAGCTCTCTCGACGCAGGACTCG
GCTTGCTGAAGCGCGCACGGCAAGAGGCGAGGGGCGGCGACTGGTGAGTACGCCAAAAATTTTGACTAGC
GGAGGCTAGAAGGAGAGAGATGGGTGCGAGAGCGTCAGTATTAAGCGGGGGAGAATTAGATCGCGATGGG
AAAAAATTCGGTTAAGGCCAGGGGGAAAGAAAAAATATAAATTAAAACATATAGTATGGGCAAGCAGGGA
GCTAGAACGATTCGCAGTTAATCCTGGCCTGTTAGAAACATCAGAAGGCTGTAGACAAATACTGGGACAG
CTACAACCATCCCTTCAGACAGGATCAGAAGAACTTAGATCATTATATAATACAGTAGCAACCCTCTATT
GTGTGCATCAAAGGATAGAGATAAAAGACACCAAGGAAGCTTTAGACAAGATAGAGGAAGAGCAAAACAA
AAGTAAGACCACCGCACAGCAAGCGGCCGGCCGCTGATCTTCAGACCTGGAGGAGGAGATATGAGGGACA
ATTGGAGAAGTGAATTATATAAATATAAAGTAGTAAAAATTGAACCATTAGGAGTAGCACCCACCAAGGC
AAAGAGAAGAGTGGTGCAGAGAGAAAAAAGAGCAGTGGGAATAGGAGCTTTGTTCCTTGGGTTCTTGGGA
GCAGCAGGAAGCACTATGGGCGCAGCGTCAATGACGCTGACGGTACAGGCCAGACAATTATTGTCTGGTA
TAGTGCAGCAGCAGAACAATTTGCTGAGGGCTATTGAGGCGCAACAGCATCTGTTGCAACTCACAGTCTG
GGGCATCAAGCAGCTCCAGGCAAGAATCCTGGCTGTGGAAAGATACCTAAAGGATCAACAGCTCCTGGGG
ATTTGGGGTTGCTCTGGAAAACTCATTTGCACCACTGCTGTGCCTTGGAATGCTAGTTGGAGTAATAAAT
CTCTGGAACAGATTTGGAATCACACGACCTGGATGGAGTGGGACAGAGAAATTAACAATTACACAAGCTT
AATACACTCCTTAATTGAAGAATCGCAAAACCAGCAAGAAAAGAATGAACAAGAATTATTGGAATTAGAT
AAATGGGCAAGTTTGTGGAATTGGTTTAACATAACAAATTGGCTGTGGTATATAAAATTATTCATAATGA
TAGTAGGAGGCTTGGTAGGTTTAAGAATAGTTTTTGCTGTACTTTCTATAGTGAATAGAGTTAGGCAGGG
ATATTCACCATTATCGTTTCAGACCCACCTCCCAACCCCGAGGGGACCCGACAGGCCCGAAGGAATAGAA
GAAGAAGGTGGAGAGAGAGACAGAGACAGATCCATTCGATTAGTGAACGGATCTCGACGGTATCGCCTTT
AAAAGAAAAGGGGGGATTGGGGGGTACAGTGCAGGGGAAAGAATAGTAGACATAATAGCAACAGACATAC
AAACTAAAGAATTACAAAAACAAATTACAAAAATTCAAAATTTTCGGGTTTATTACAGGGACAGCAGAGA
TCCAGTTTATCGATGAGTAATTCATACAAAAGGACTCGCCCCTGCCTTGGGGAATCCCAGGGACCGTCGT
TAAACTCCCACTAACGTAGAACCCAGAGATCGCTGCGTTCCCGCCCCCTCACCCGCCCGCTCTCGTCATC
ACTGAGGTGGAGAAGAGCATGCGTGAGGCTCCGGTGCCCGTCAGTGGGCAGAGCGCACATCGCCCACAGT
CCCCGAGAAGTTGGGGGGAGGGGTCGGCAATTGAACCGGTGCCTAGAGAAGGTGGCGCGGGGTAAACTGG
GAAAGTGATGTCGTGTACTGGCTCCGCCTTTTTCCCGAGGGTGGGGGAGAACCGTATATAAGTGCAGTAG
TCGCCGTGAACGTTCTTTTTCGCAACGGGTTTGCCGCCAGAACACAGGTAAGTGCCGTGTGTGGTTCCCG
CGGGCCTGGCCTCTTTACGGGTTATGGCCCTTGCGTGCCTTGAATTACTTCCACGCCCCTGGCTGCAGTA
CGTGATTCTTGATCCCGAGCTTCGGGTTGGAAGTGGGTGGGAGAGTTCGAGGCCTTGCGCTTAAGGAGCC
CCTTCGCCTCGTGCTTGAGTTGAGGCCTGGCTTGGGCGCTGGGGCCGCCGCGTGCGAATCTGGTGGCACC
TTCGCGCCTGTCTCGCTGCTTTCGATAAGTCTCTAGCCATTTAAAATTTTTGATGACCTGCTGCGACGCT
TTTTTTCTGGCAAGATAGTCTTGTAAATGCGGGCCAAGATCTGCACACTGGTATTTCGGTTTTTGGGGCC
GCGGGCGGCGACGGGGCCCGTGCGTCCCAGCGCACATGTTCGGCGAGGCGGGGCCTGCGAGCGCGGCCAC
CGAGAATCGGACGGGGGTAGTCTCAAGCTGGCCGGCCTGCTCTGGTGCCTGGCCTCGCGCCGCCGTGTAT
CGCCCCGCCCTGGGCGGCAAGGCTGGCCCGGTCGGCACCAGTTGCGTGAGCGGAAAGATGGCCGCTTCCC
GGCCCTGCTGCAGGGAGCTCAAAATGGAGGACGCGGCGCTCGGGAGAGCGGGCGGGTGAGTCACCCACAC
AAAGGAAAAGGGCCTTTCCGTCCTCAGCCGTCGCTTCATGTGACTCCACGGAGTACCGGGCGCCGTCCAG
GCACCTCGATTAGTTCTCGAGCTTTTGGAGTACGTCGTCTTTAGGTTGGGGGGAGGGGTTTTATGCGATG
GAGTTTCCCCACACTGAGTGGGTGGAGACTGAAGTTAGGCCAGCTTGGCACTTGATGTAATTCTCCTTGG
AATTTGCCCTTTTTGAGTTTGGATCTTGGTTCATTCTCAAGCCTCAGACAGTGGTTCAAAGTTTTTTTCT
TCCATTTCAGGTGTCGTGAGGATCTATTTCCGGTGAATTCCTCGAGACTAGTTCTAGAATGCGACCCTCC
GGGACGGCCGGGGCAGCGCTCCTGGCGCTGCTGGCTGCGCTCTGCCCGGCGAGTCGGGCTCTGGAGGAAA
AGAAAGTTTGCCAAGGCACGAGTAACAAGCTCACGCAGTTGGGCACTTTTGAAGATCATTTTCTCAGCCT
CCAGAGGATGTTCAATAACTGTGAGGTGGTCCTTGGGAATTTGGAAATTACCTATGTGCAGAGGAATTAT
GATCTTTCCTTCTTAAAGACCATCCAGGAGGTGGCTGGTTATGTCCTCATTGCCCTCAACACAGTGGAGC
GAATTCCTTTGGAAAACCTGCAGATCATCAGAGGAAATATGTACTACGAAAATTCCTATGCCTTAGCAGT
CTTATCTAACTATGATGCAAATAAAACCGGACTGAAGGAGCTGCCCATGAGAAATTTACAGGAAATCCTG
CATGGCGCCGTGCGGTTCAGCAACAACCCTGCCCTGTGCAACGTGGAGAGCATCCAGTGGCGGGACATAG
TCAGCAGTGACTTTCTCAGCAACATGTCGATGGACTTCCAGAACCACCTGGGCAGCTGCCAAAAGTGTGA
TCCAAGCTGTCCCAATGGGAGCTGCTGGGGTGCAGGAGAGGAGAACTGCCAGAAACTGACCAAAATCATC
TGTGCCCAGCAGTGCTCCGGGCGCTGCCGTGGCAAGTCCCCCAGTGACTGCTGCCACAACCAGTGTGCTG
CAGGCTGCACAGGCCCCCGGGAGAGCGACTGCCTGGTCTGCCGCAAATTCCGAGACGAAGCCACGTGCAA
GGACACCTGCCCCCCACTCATGCTCTACAACCCCACCACGTACCAGATGGATGTGAACCCCGAGGGCAAA
TACAGCTTTGGTGCCACCTGCGTGAAGAAGTGTCCCCGTAATTATGTGGTGACAGATCACGGCTCGTGCG
TCCGAGCCTGTGGGGCCGACAGCTATGAGATGGAGGAAGACGGCGTCCGCAAGTGTAAGAAGTGCGAAGG
GCCTTGCCGCAAAGTGTGTAACGGAATAGGTATTGGTGAATTTAAAGACTCACTCTCCATAAATGCTACG
AATATTAAACACTTCAAAAACTGCACCTCCATCAGTGGCGATCTCCACATCCTGCCGGTGGCATTTAGGG
GTGACTCCTTCACACATACTCCTCCTCTGGATCCACAGGAACTGGATATTCTGAAAACCGTAAAGGAAAT
CACAGGGTTTTTGCTGATTCAGGCTTGGCCTGAAAACAGGACGGACCTCCATGCCTTTGAGAACCTAGAA
ATCATACGCGGCAGGACCAAGCAACATGGTCAGTTTTCTCTTGCAGTCGTCAGCCTGAACATAACATCCT
TGGGATTACGCTCCCTCAAGGAGATAAGTGATGGAGATGTGATAATTTCAGGAAACAAAAATTTGTGCTA
TGCAAATACAATAAACTGGAAAAAACTGTTTGGGACCTCCGGTCAGAAAACCAAAATTATAAGCAACAGA
GGTGAAAACAGCTGCAAGGCCACAGGCCAGGTCTGCCATGCCTTGTGCTCCCCCGAGGGCTGCTGGGGCC
CGGAGCCCAGGGACTGCGTCTCTTGCCGGAATGTCAGCCGAGGCAGGGAATGCGTGGACAAGTGCAACCT
TCTGGAGGGTGAGCCAAGGGAGTTTGTGGAGAACTCTGAGTGCATACAGTGCCACCCAGAGTGCCTGCCT
CAGGCCATGAACATCACCTGCACAGGACGGGGACCAGACAACTGTATCCAGTGTGCCCACTACATTGACG
GCCCCCACTGCGTCAAGACCTGCCCGGCAGGAGTCATGGGAGAAAACAACACCCTGGTCTGGAAGTACGC
AGACGCCGGCCATGTGTGCCACCTGTGCCATCCAAACTGCACCTACGGATGCACTGGGCCAGGTCTTGAA
GGCTGTCCAACGAATGGGCCTAAGATCCCGTCCGCTGCGGGAATCACGGGGCTGGTGCTCAGCATCCTCG
TCCTTGCTGCTGCTGCTGCTCTGCTGCATTACGCCAGGGCCCGAAGGAAACCAGGAGGACTTTCTGCCAC
TGGAACATCTAGTCACAGTCCTAGTGAGTGTCAGGAGCCTTCCTCGTCCAGGCCTTCCAGGATAGACCCT
CAAGAGCCCACTCACTCTAAAC
Features (pLannotate 1.2.2; 25 found; start..end, strand, type, name):
    163..735     +  misc_feature   IRES: internal ribosome entry site (IRES) of the encephalomyocarditis virus (EMCV)
    743..1342    +  CDS            PuroR: puromycin N-acetyltransferase; pac from Streptomyces alboniger; confers resistance to puromycin
   1359..1947    +  misc_feature   WPRE: woodchuck hepatitis virus posttranscriptional regulatory element
   1964..2482    +  CDS            nef (fragment): NEF_HV1BR - Experimental evidence at protein level: Swiss-Prot protein existence level 1. Extracellular Nef protein targets CD4(+) T-lymphocytes for apoptosis by interacting with CXCR4 surface receptors (PubMed:14990729). From Human immunodeficiency virus type 1 group M subtype B (isolate BRU/LAI) (HIV-1).
   2530..2787    +  LTR            5' LTR (truncated): truncated 5' long terminal repeat (LTR) from HIV-1
   2937..2959    -  protein_bind   lac operator (fragment): The lac repressor binds to the lac operator to inhibit transcription in E. coli. This inhibition can be relieved by adding lactose or isopropyl-β-D-thiogalactopyranoside (IPTG). lac repressor encoded by lacI
   2963..2993    -  promoter       lac promoter: promoter for the E. coli lac operon
   3008..3029    -  protein_bind   CAP binding site: CAP binding activates transcription in the presence of cAMP. E. coli catabolite activator protein
   3042..3134    -  CDS            lacI (fragment): lac repressor; lacI; The lac repressor binds to the lac operator to inhibit transcription in E. coli. This inhibition can be relieved by adding lactose or isopropyl-β-D-thiogalactopyranoside (IPTG).
   3317..3905    -  rep_origin     ori: high-copy-number ColE1/pMB1/pBR322/pUC origin of replication
   4076..4936    -  CDS            AmpR: β-lactamase; bla; confers resistance to ampicillin, carbenicillin, and related antibiotics
   4937..5041    -  promoter       AmpR promoter: bla
   5089..5223    +  polyA_signal   SV40 poly(A) signal: SV40 polyadenylation signal
   5390..5719    +  CDS            nef (fragment): NEF_HV1BR - Experimental evidence at protein level: Swiss-Prot protein existence level 1. Extracellular Nef protein targets CD4(+) T-lymphocytes for apoptosis by interacting with CXCR4 surface receptors (PubMed:14990729). From Human immunodeficiency virus type 1 group M subtype B (isolate BRU/LAI) (HIV-1).
   5767..6024    +  LTR            5' LTR (truncated): truncated 5' long terminal repeat (LTR) from HIV-1
   6071..6196    +  misc_feature   HIV-1 Ψ: packaging signal of human immunodeficiency virus type 1
   6180..6518    +  CDS            HIV-1 gag (fragment): gag protein from human immunodeficiency virus 1; gag
   6693..6926    +  misc_feature   RRE: The Rev response element (RRE) of HIV-1 allows for Rev-dependent mRNA export from the nucleus to the cytoplasm.
   7303..7403    +  CDS            Rev (fragment): human immunodeficiency virus 1 (HIV-1) Rev protein; rev; enhances nuclear export of unspliced and incompletely spliced viral mRNAs
   7418..7533    +  misc_feature   cPPT/CTS: central polypurine tract and central termination sequence of HIV-1 (lacking the first T)
   7746..7957    +  promoter       EF-1α core promoter: core promoter for human elongation factor EF-1α
   7958..8071    +  intron         EF-1α intron A (fragment): intron upstream of the start codon of human EF-1α
   8697..8900    +  intron         EF-1α intron A: truncated intron upstream of the start codon of human EF-1α
   8949..10883   +  CDS            EGFR (fragment): precursor of human epidermal growth factor receptor
  10881..143     +  CDS            FCRL3 (fragment) (across the origin): FCRL3_HUMAN - Also known as FCRH3 From Homo sapiens (Human).
