[The description below was written by a language model from this plasmid's Addgene catalogue record and pLannotate feature annotations shown in this document.]
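Description:
pLVX-EF1α-EGFR-FCRL3-93aa-Chimera-puro is an HIV-1-based lentiviral transfer plasmid built on the pLVX-EF1α-IRES-Puro backbone, about 11.1 kb in the sequenced record. It is propagated in E. coli through a high-copy ColE1/pUC-type origin with ampicillin selection (β-lactamase). The viral portion contains two HIV-1 LTR regions flanking the Ψ packaging signal (with an adjoining gag fragment), the Rev response element for Rev-dependent nuclear export of the genomic RNA, and the cPPT/CTS element that aids nuclear import of the reverse-transcribed genome. The nef fragments annotated upstream of each LTR most likely reflect U3-adjacent viral sequence rather than an expressed gene. Remnants of the lac promoter/operator region and an SV40 poly(A) signal lie in the plasmid backbone outside the viral cassette.

The payload is driven by the human EF-1α promoter with its intron A. It encodes a roughly 2.3 kb human chimeric receptor in which the EGFR extracellular domain is fused in frame to the FCRL3 transmembrane region and a truncated cytoplasmic tail (residues 595–687, the first 93 residues of the tail). In the feature table the FCRL3 segment spans the numbering origin of the circular sequence and runs directly into an EMCV IRES followed by puromycin N-acetyltransferase, so the chimera and the resistance marker are translated from one bicistronic transcript and puromycin selects for transduced mammalian cells. A WPRE downstream enhances transcript expression. The design allows the FCRL3 intracellular portion to be engaged through the EGFR ectodomain. The truncation presumably helps map which part of the tail contributes to signalling, in keeping with the associated study of FCRL3 as an inhibitory receptor in human memory T lymphocytes.
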