Addgene plasmid #248149: pLVX-EF1_-EGFR-FCRL3-93aa-Chimera-puro
Purpose: Lentiviral vector encoding a chimeric protein composed of the transmembrane region of FCRL3 and its truncated cytoplasmic tail (aa 595-687; first 93 residues), fused to the extracellular domain of EGFR.
Depositing lab: Silvia Monticelli. Depositing organization: Institute for Research in Biomedicine, Switzerland. Publication: FCRL3 is an immunoregulatory receptor that restrains the activation of human memory T lymphocytes. Bianchi N, Foli E, Mostanfar M, Marzi R, Spinella MC, Polletti S, Pecoraro M, Cassotta A, Thakur R, Jarrossay D, Sallusto F, Natoli G, Monticelli S. J Exp Med (2026) 223 (1): e20242474. 10.1084/jem.20242474.
Backbone
  Vector backbone: pLVX-EF1_-IRES-Puro
  Backbone size w/o insert (bp): 8899
  Vector type: Lentiviral
  Selectable markers: Puromycin
Growth in bacteria
  Bacterial resistance: Ampicillin, 100 μg/mL
  Growth temperature: 37°C
  Growth strain: NEB Stable
  Copy number: High Copy
Gene/Insert
  Gene/Insert name: EGFR-FCRL3
  Species: H. sapiens (human)
  Insert size (bp): 2280
  Entrez Gene: FCRL3 (a.k.a. CD307c, FCRH3, IFGP3, IRTA3, MAIA, SPAP2)
  Promoter: EF1_
  Cloning method: Unknown
Terms and licenses: Academic/Nonprofit Terms; Industry Terms: Not Available to Industry
How to cite: pLVX-EF1_-EGFR-FCRL3-93aa-Chimera-puro was a gift from Silvia Monticelli (Addgene plasmid # 248149 ; http://n2t.net/addgene:248149 ; RRID:Addgene_248149)
